Addgene plasmid #244072: pAAV.CAG.(cyto).iGlucoSnFR2.mIRFP670nano3
Purpose: Cytosolic expression of green glucose sensor with non-responsive mIRFP
Depositing lab: Tim Brown & HHMI-JRC Tool Translation Team. Depositing organization: HHMI, Janelia Research Campus. Publication: iGlucoSnFR2: A genetically encoded fluorescent sensor for measuring intracellular or extracellular glucose in vivo in mouse brain. Marvin JS, Machler P, Meng C, Ates T, Patel RH, Adhikari R, Makurath MA, Ku Z, Feliciano D, Atasoy D, Cui G, Kleinfeld D, Brown TA. Sci Adv. 2025 Nov 14;11(46):eadz3889. doi: 10.1126/sciadv.adz3889. Epub 2025 Nov 12. PubMed 41223288.
Backbone
  Vector backbone: pAAV
  Vector type: AAV
Growth in bacteria
  Bacterial resistance: Ampicillin, 100 μg/mL
  Growth temperature: 37°C
  Growth strain: NEB Stable
  Copy number: High Copy
Gene/Insert
  Gene/Insert name: iGlucoSnFR2.mIRFP670nano3
  Species: M. musculus (mouse), Synthetic
  Tag / fusion protein: mIRFP670nano3 (C terminal on insert)
  Cloning method: Restriction Enzyme; 5′ cloning site Unknown (unknown if destroyed)
Terms and licenses: Academic/Nonprofit Terms; Industry Terms: Not Available to Industry
How to cite: pAAV.CAG.(cyto).iGlucoSnFR2.mIRFP670nano3 was a gift from Tim Brown & HHMI-JRC Tool Translation Team (Addgene plasmid # 244072 ; http://n2t.net/addgene:244072 ; RRID:Addgene_244072)
