[The description below was written by a language model from this plasmid's Addgene catalogue record and pLannotate feature annotations shown in this document.]
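Description:
pAAV.CAG.(cyto).iGlucoSnFR2.mIRFP670nano3 is a 7.1 kb AAV transfer plasmid built on a pAAV backbone, in which two AAV2 inverted terminal repeats flank a mammalian expression cassette so that the cassette can be packaged into recombinant AAV particles for delivery to cells or tissue. The bacterial portion outside the ITRs carries a high-copy ColE1/pUC-type origin, an f1 phage origin, and a β-lactamase gene with its own promoter for ampicillin selection. Short lacI, lacZα and SV40 large T fragments in the annotation are backbone remnants rather than functional genes. The record lists a recombination-deficient growth strain, consistent with the tendency of ITRs to rearrange.

Expression is driven by a CAG-type promoter, annotated as a CMV enhancer fragment, the chicken β-actin promoter and chimeric intron fragments, which gives strong, broadly active transcription. The insert encodes iGlucoSnFR2, a green genetically encoded fluorescent glucose sensor, fused at its C terminus to the near-infrared protein mIRFP670nano3. The feature table picks up only the GFP-derived segment (labelled cEGFP) and the miRFP670nano-family reporter; the remaining sensor sequence, including the glucose-binding portion, is not annotated. The "(cyto)" designation and stated purpose indicate cytosolic localisation. Downstream, a WPRE enhances transcript stability and expression, followed by an SV40 polyadenylation signal, which the table annotates on the reverse strand.

Because the near-infrared partner does not respond to glucose, it serves as an expression-level reference against which the green sensor signal can be normalised. The construct is intended for measuring intracellular glucose, and the associated work describes in vivo use in mouse brain.
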