Features (pLannotate 1.2.2; 17 found; start..end, strand, type, name):
     61..194     +  repeat_region  AAV2 ITR: inverted terminal repeat of adeno-associated virus serotype 2 inverted
    188..244     -  CDS            lacI (fragment): lac repressor; lacI; The lac repressor binds to the lac operator to inhibit transcription in E. coli. This inhibition can be relieved by adding lactose or isopropyl-β-D-thiogalactopyranoside (IPTG).
    427..1015    -  rep_origin     ori: high-copy-number ColE1/pMB1/pBR322/pUC origin of replication
   1186..2046    -  CDS            AmpR: β-lactamase; bla; confers resistance to ampicillin, carbenicillin, and related antibiotics
   2047..2151    -  promoter       AmpR promoter: bla
   2204..2632    -  rep_origin     f1 ori (sequence partly withheld): f1 bacteriophage origin of replication; arrow indicates direction of (+) strand synthesis
   2637..2706    -  CDS            lacZα (fragment): LacZα fragment of β-galactosidase; lacZ fragment
   2701..2833    -  repeat_region  AAV2 ITR (fragment): inverted terminal repeat of adeno-associated virus serotype 2 inverted
   2896..3144    +  enhancer       CMV enhancer (fragment): human cytomegalovirus immediate early enhancer
   3146..3423    +  promoter       chicken β-actin promoter: No description available
   3424..3559    +  intron         hybrid intron (fragment): hybrid between chicken β-actin (CBA) and minute virus of mice (MMV) introns (Gray et al., 2011)
   3648..3778    +  intron         chimeric intron (fragment): chimera between introns from chicken β-actin and rabbit β-globin
   4838..5557    +  CDS            cEGFP: cEGFP is a basic (constitutively fluorescent) green fluorescent protein published in 2008, derived from Aequorea victoria.
   5837..6277    +  CDS            miRFP670nano: miRFP670nano is a basic (constitutively fluorescent) near ir fluorescent protein published in 2019, derived from Nostoc punctiforme. It has very low acid sensitivity. It requires the cofactor biliverdin for fluorescence.
   6293..6881    +  misc_feature   WPRE: woodchuck hepatitis virus posttranscriptional regulatory element
   6924..7045    -  polyA_signal   SV40 poly(A) signal: SV40 polyadenylation signal
   7068..7136    -  CDS            large T antigen (fragment): large T antigen from SV40 (simian virus 40)
>Addgene plasmid #244072 | pAAV.CAG.(cyto).iGlucoSnFR2.mIRFP670nano3 | addgene full sequence | sequence record 487092 | Addgene NGS Result
GGATCTTCCTAGAGCATGGCTACGTAGATAAGTAGCATGGCGGGTTAATCATTAACTACAAGGAACCCCT
AGTGATGGAGTTGGCCACTCCCTCTCTGCGCGCTCGCTCGCTCACTGAGGCCGGGCGACCAAAGGTCGCC
CGACGCCCGGGCTTTGCCCGGGCGGCCTCAGTGAGCGAGCGAGCGCGCAGCTGCATTAATGAATCGGCCA
ACGCGCGGGGAGAGGCGGTTTGCGTATTGGGCGCTCTTCCGCTTCCTCGCTCACTGACTCGCTGCGCTCG
GTCGTTCGGCTGCGGCGAGCGGTATCAGCTCACTCAAAGGCGGTAATACGGTTATCCACAGAATCAGGGG
ATAACGCAGGAAAGAACATGTGAGCAAAAGGCCAGCAAAAGGCCAGGAACCGTAAAAAGGCCGCGTTGCT
GGCGTTTTTCCATAGGCTCCGCCCCCCTGACGAGCATCACAAAAATCGACGCTCAAGTCAGAGGTGGCGA
AACCCGACAGGACTATAAAGATACCAGGCGTTTCCCCCTGGAAGCTCCCTCGTGCGCTCTCCTGTTCCGA
CCCTGCCGCTTACCGGATACCTGTCCGCCTTTCTCCCTTCGGGAAGCGTGGCGCTTTCTCATAGCTCACG
CTGTAGGTATCTCAGTTCGGTGTAGGTCGTTCGCTCCAAGCTGGGCTGTGTGCACGAACCCCCCGTTCAG
CCCGACCGCTGCGCCTTATCCGGTAACTATCGTCTTGAGTCCAACCCGGTAAGACACGACTTATCGCCAC
TGGCAGCAGCCACTGGTAACAGGATTAGCAGAGCGAGGTATGTAGGCGGTGCTACAGAGTTCTTGAAGTG
GTGGCCTAACTACGGCTACACTAGAAGAACAGTATTTGGTATCTGCGCTCTGCTGAAGCCAGTTACCTTC
GGAAAAAGAGTTGGTAGCTCTTGATCCGGCAAACAAACCACCGCTGGTAGCGGTGGTTTTTTTGTTTGCA
AGCAGCAGATTACGCGCAGAAAAAAAGGATCTCAAGAAGATCCTTTGATCTTTTCTACGGGGTCTGACGC
TCAGTGGAACGAAAACTCACGTTAAGGGATTTTGGTCATGAGATTATCAAAAAGGATCTTCACCTAGATC
CTTTTAAATTAAAAATGAAGTTTTAAATCAATCTAAAGTATATATGAGTAAACTTGGTCTGACAGTTACC
AATGCTTAATCAGTGAGGCACCTATCTCAGCGATCTGTCTATTTCGTTCATCCATAGTTGCCTGACTCCC
CGTCGTGTAGATAACTACGATACGGGAGGGCTTACCATCTGGCCCCAGTGCTGCAATGATACCGCGAGAC
CCACGCTCACCGGCTCCAGATTTATCAGCAATAAACCAGCCAGCCGGAAGGGCCGAGCGCAGAAGTGGTC
CTGCAACTTTATCCGCCTCCATCCAGTCTATTAATTGTTGCCGGGAAGCTAGAGTAAGTAGTTCGCCAGT
TAATAGTTTGCGCAACGTTGTTGCCATTGCTACAGGCATCGTGGTGTCACGCTCGTCGTTTGGTATGGCT
TCATTCAGCTCCGGTTCCCAACGATCAAGGCGAGTTACATGATCCCCCATGTTGTGCAAAAAAGCGGTTA
GCTCCTTCGGTCCTCCGATCGTTGTCAGAAGTAAGTTGGCCGCAGTGTTATCACTCATGGTTATGGCAGC
ACTGCATAATTCTCTTACTGTCATGCCATCCGTAAGATGCTTTTCTGTGACTGGTGAGTACTCAACCAAG
TCATTCTGAGAATAGTGTATGCGGCGACCGAGTTGCTCTTGCCCGGCGTCAATACGGGATAATACCGCGC
CACATAGCAGAACTTTAAAAGTGCTCATCATTGGAAAACGTTCTTCGGGGCGAAAACTCTCAAGGATCTT
ACCGCTGTTGAGATCCAGTTCGATGTAACCCACTCGTGCACCCAACTGATCTTCAGCATCTTTTACTTTC
ACCAGCGTTTCTGGGTGAGCAAAAACAGGAAGGCAAAATGCCGCAAAAAAGGGAATAAGGGCGACACGGA
AATGTTGAATACTCATACTCTTCCTTTTTCAATATTATTGAAGCATTTATCAGGGTTATTGTCTCATGAG
CGGATACATATTTGAATGTATTTAGAAAAATAAACAAATAGGGGTTCCGCGCACATTTCCCCGAAAAGTG
CCACCTAAATTGTAAGCGTTAATATTTTGTTAAAATTCGCGTTAAATTTTTGTTAAATCAGCTCATTTTT
TAACCAATAGGCCGAAATCGGCAAAATCCCTTATAAATCAAAAGAATAGACCGAGATAGGGT
[37 nt withheld, positions 2303-2339]
AAAGAACGTGGACTCCAACGTCAAAGG
[49 nt withheld, positions 2367-2415]
T
[91 nt withheld, positions 2417-2507]
G
[124 nt withheld, positions 2509-2632]
CCCATTCGCCATTCAGGCTGCGCAACTGTTGGGAAGGGCGATCGGTGCGGGCCTCTTCGCTATTACGCCA
GCTGCGCGCTCGCTCGCTCACTGAGGCCGCCCGGGCAAAGCCCGGGCGTCGGGCGACCTTTGGTCGCCCG
GCCTCAGTGAGCGAGCGAGCGCGCAGAGAGGGAGTGGCCAACTCCATCACTAGGGGTTCCTTGTAGTTAA
TGATTAACCCGCCATGCTACTTATCTACGTAGCCATGCTCTAGGAAGATCGTACCATTGACGTCAATAAT
GACGTATGTTCCCATAGTAACGCCAATAGGGACTTTCCATTGACGTCAATGGGTGGAGTATTTACGGTAA
ACTGCCCACTTGGCAGTACATCAAGTGTATCATATGCCAAGTACGCCCCCTATTGACGTCAATGACGGTA
AATGGCCCGCCTGGCATTATGCCCAGTACATGACCTTATGGGACTTTCCTACTTGGCAGTACATCTACGT
ATTAGTCATCGCTATTACCATGGTCGAGGTGAGCCCCACGTTCTGCTTCACTCTCCCCATCTCCCCCCCC
TCCCCACCCCCAATTTTGTATTTATTTATTTTTTAATTATTTTGTGCAGCGATGGGGGCGGGGGGGGGGG
GGGGGCGCGCGCCAGGCGGGGCGGGGCGGGGCGAGGGGCGGGGCGGGGCGAGGCGGAGAGGTGCGGCGGC
AGCCAATCAGAGCGGCGCGCTCCGAAAGTTTCCTTTTATGGCGAGGCGGCGGCGGCGGCGGCCCTATAAA
AAGCGAAGCGCGCGGCGGGCGGGAGTCGCTGCGCGCTGCCTTCGCCCCGTGCCCCGCTCCGCCGCCGCCT
CGCGCCGCCCGCCCCGGCTCTGACTGACCGCGTTACTCCCACAGGTGAGCGGGCGGGACGGCCCTTCTCC
TCCGGGCTGTAATTAGCGCTTGGTTTAATGACGGCTTGTTTCTTTTCTGTGGCTGCGTGAAAGCCTTGAG
GGGCTCCGGGAGGGCCCTTTGTGCGGGGGGAGCGGCTCGGGGCTGTCCGCGGGGGGACGGCTGCCTTCGG
GGGGGACGGGGCAGGGCGGGGTTCGGCTTCTGGCGTGTGACCGGCGGCTCTAGAGCCTCTGCTAACCATG
TTCATGCCTTCTTCTTTTTCCTACAGCTCCTGGGCAACGTGCTGGTTATTGTGCTGTCTCATCATTTTGG
CAAAGAATTGGATCCCGCCACCATGGGCAGATCTAAGCTGGAGATTTTCTCTTGGTGGGCTGGGGATGAA
GGCCCTGCCCTGGAGGCACTCATCAGACTGTATAAACAGAAGTATCCTGGAGTAGAGGTGATAAACGCCA
CTGTCACCGGAGGTGCCGGTGTAAATGCTCGCGCTGTCCTTAAGACAAGGATGCTTGGTGGTGATCCTCC
TGATACATTTCAAGTTGCAGCAGGGATGGAGTTGATAGGCACATGGGTGGTGGCTAACAGAATGGAGGAT
CTCAGCGCCTTGTTTCGACAAGAGGGTTGGCTTCAAGCCTTCCCCAAGGGCCTTATTGATCTGATTAGTT
ATAAAGGTGGTATATGGAGTGTGCCCGTTAATATTCACAGGTCAAACGTAATGTGGTATTTGCCTGCAAA
GCTAAAAGAGTGGGGAGTTAACCCCCCACGGACTTGGGATGAGTTTCTTGCCACCTGTCAAACACTTAAA
CAAAAGGGTCTGGAAGCTCCACTGGCTCTCGGGGAAAATTGGACACAACAACACCTCTGGGAGAGTGTCG
CCTTGGCTGTATTGGGGCCTGATGATTGGAATAATCTGTGGAATGGGAAGCTGAAGTTCACAGACCCTAA
AGCAGTTAGGGCATGGGAAGTCTTTGGCCGCGTTTTGGACTGTGCCAACAAGGATGCAGCAGGCTTGTCT
TGGCAGCAAGCTGTCGATCGGGTAGTACAGGGGAAAGCCGCTTTTAACGTAATGGGCGACTGGGCAGCAG
GATATATGACTACCACTCTCAAGTTGAAGCCTGGTACAGATTTCGCATGGGCACCAAGTCCCGGGACACA
GGGCGTCTTTATGATGGTTTCCGACTCTTTCGGACTTCCCAAAGGAGCCAAAAATCGACAAAACGCTATC
AACTGGCTTCGATTGGTCGGCTCTAAAGAAGGTCAAGATACATTCAACCCACTGAAAGGGTCCATCGCTG
CTCGGCTCGATAGCGACCCAAGCAAGTATCCGTGTAACGTCTATATCACCGCCGACAAGCAGAAGAACGG
CATCAAGGCGAACTTCAAGATCCGCCACAACGTGGAGGACGGCAGCGTGCAGCTCGCCGACCACTACCAG
CAGAACACCCCCATCGGCGACGGCCCCGTGCTGCTGCCCGACAACCACTACCTGGTGACCCAGTCCGTGC
TGAGCAAAGACCCCAACGAGAAGCGCGATCACATGGTCCTGCTGGAGTTCGTGACCGCCGCCGGGATCAC
TCTCGGCATGGACGAGCTGTACAAGGGCGGTACCGGAGGGAGCATGAGCAAGGGCGAGGAGCTGTTCACC
GGGGTGGTGCCCATCCTGGTCGAGCTGGACGGCGACGTAAACGGCCACAAGTTCAGCGTGCGCGGCGAGG
GCGAGGGCGATGCCACCAACGGCAAGCTGACCCTGAAGTTCATCTGCACCACCGGCAAGCTGCCCGTGCC
CTGGCCCACCCTCGTGACCACCCTGACCTACGGCGTGCAGTGCTTCAGCCGCTACCCCGACCACATGAAG
CAGCACGACTTCTTCAAGTCCGCCATGCCCGAAGGCTACGTCCAGGAGCGCACCATCAGCTTCAAGGACG
ACGGCACCTACAAGACCCGCGCCGAGGTGAAGTTCGAGGGCGACACCCTGGTGAACCGCATCGAGCTGAA
GGGCATCGACTTCAAGGAGGACGGCAACATCCTGGGGCACAAGCTGGAGTACAACTTTAACAACCCCAAC
GCATACGGACAGAGTGCAATGCGAGATTGGCGGAGTAATCGCATCGTTGGCTCCCTGGTAGCAGGAGCAG
TGGCCCCTGAAAGCTCCATGTCACAATTCGGAACAGTAATGGAAATTTTCCTGCAAACACGCAACCCACA
AGCAGCAGCAAATGCAGCACAAGCTATTGCTGACCAAGTTGGCCTGGGTCGCCTTGGTCAGCTGCAGTCT
ACCGGCTCCGGAGGTGGAGGTACTGGAGGAGGTGGGTCAGGTGGAGGTGGATCAATGGCAAACCTGGACA
AGATGCTGAACACCACCGTGACCGAGGTGCGCAAGTTCCTGCAAGCGGACAGAGTGTGCGTGTTCAAGTT
CGAGGAAGATTACTCCGGCACCGTCTCGCACGAAGCCGTGGACGACAGATGGATTAGCATCCTGAAGACC
CAGGTGCAGGACAGATACTTCATGGAAACCAGAGGCGAGGAATACGTCCACGGCAGATACCAGGCCATCG
CCGACATCTACACAGCCAATCTGGTCGAGTGCTACAGAGACCTGCTGATCGAGTTTCAGGTGCGGGCCAT
TCTGGCTGTCCCCATCCTGCAAGGCAAGAAGCTGTGGGGCCTGCTGGTGGCCCACCAACTGGCCGGCCCT
CGGGAGTGGCAGACCTGGGAAATCGACTTCCTGAAACAGCAAGCCGTGGTGATGGGCATCGCCATCCAGC
AGAGCTAGAAGCTTATCGATAATCAACCTCTGGATTACAAAATTTGTGAAAGATTGACTGGTATTCTTAA
CTATGTTGCTCCTTTTACGCTATGTGGATACGCTGCTTTAATGCCTTTGTATCATGCTATTGCTTCCCGT
ATGGCTTTCATTTTCTCCTCCTTGTATAAATCCTGGTTGCTGTCTCTTTATGAGGAGTTGTGGCCCGTTG
TCAGGCAACGTGGCGTGGTGTGCACTGTGTTTGCTGACGCAACCCCCACTGGTTGGGGCATTGCCACCAC
CTGTCAGCTCCTTTCCGGGACTTTCGCTTTCCCCCTCCCTATTGCCACGGCGGAACTCATCGCCGCCTGC
CTTGCCCGCTGCTGGACAGGGGCTCGGCTGTTGGGCACTGACAATTCCGTGGTGTTGTCGGGGAAATCAT
CGTCCTTTCCTTGGCTGCTCGCCTGTGTTGCCACCTGGATTCTGCGCGGGACGTCCTTCTGCTACGTCCC
TTCGGCCCTCAATCCAGCGGACCTTCCTTCCCGCGGCCTGCTGCCGGCTCTGCGGCCTCTTCCGCGTCTT
CGCCTTCGCCCTCAGACGAGTCGGATCTCCCTTTGGGCCGCCTCCCCGCATCGATACCGTCGACCCGGGC
GGCCGCTTCGAGCAGACATGATAAGATACATTGATGAGTTTGGACAAACCACAACTAGAATGCAGTGAAA
AAAATGCTTTATTTGTGAAATTTGTGATGCTATTGCTTTATTTGTAACCATTATAAGCTGCAATAAACAA
GTTAACAACAACAATTGCATTCATTTTATGTTTCAGGTTCAGGGGGAGATGTGGGAGGTTTTTTAAAGCA
AGTAAAACCTCTACAAATGTGGTAAAATCGATAA
